>Addgene plasmid #154399 | XLone-Puro SARS-CoV2 N P2A eGFP-NLS | addgene full sequence | sequence record 304590 | Addgene NGS Result
GAGTTTACTCCCTATCAGTGATAGAGAACGTATGAAGAGTTTACTCCCTATCAGTGATAGAGAACGTATG
CAGACTTTACTCCCTATCAGTGATAGAGAACGTATAAGGAGTTTACTCCCTATCAGTGATAGAGAACGTA
TGACCAGTTTACTCCCTATCAGTGATAGAGAACGTATCTACAGTTTACTCCCTATCAGTGATAGAGAACG
TATATCCAGTTTACTCCCTATCAGTGATAGAGAACGTATAAGCTTTGCTTATGTAAACCAGGGCGCCTAT
AAAAGAGTGCTGATTTTTTGAGTAAACTTCAATTCCACAACACTTTTGTCTTATACCAACTTTCCGTACC
ACTTCCTACCCTCGTAAAGGTACCGCCACCATGAGCGATAACGGCCCCCAAAACCAACGGAATGCCCCTC
GGATAACATTTGGTGGCCCTAGTGATTCCACAGGAAGTAACCAAAACGGAGAACGGTCTGGAGCCCGCTC
TAAACAGAGGCGACCACAGGGATTGCCAAATAACACAGCGTCATGGTTTACAGCCCTGACTCAACATGGA
AAGGAGGACTTGAAATTTCCACGAGGACAGGGTGTACCAATAAACACAAACAGTAGTCCAGACGATCAGA
TCGGGTATTATAGAAGGGCCACGAGACGCATCAGAGGTGGAGATGGTAAAATGAAAGATCTCAGTCCGCG
CTGGTACTTTTATTATTTGGGAACCGGCCCAGAAGCGGGCCTCCCATATGGAGCCAATAAGGACGGGATT
ATATGGGTGGCTACAGAGGGAGCCCTCAATACGCCAAAAGATCACATCGGAACAAGAAACCCTGCTAATA
ATGCCGCAATCGTGCTGCAGTTGCCTCAGGGGACGACGCTTCCTAAAGGCTTTTACGCAGAAGGATCACG
CGGCGGCAGCCAAGCATCCTCAAGGTCTAGTTCCAGAAGTCGAAACAGCTCCAGAAACTCCACACCAGGG
TCCAGTAGGGGCACAAGTCCGGCGCGGATGGCGGGCAACGGCGGAGACGCCGCACTCGCTCTGTTGCTCC
TGGACCGGCTCAACCAACTTGAATCCAAGATGAGTGGTAAGGGACAGCAGCAACAAGGTCAAACCGTAAC
CAAGAAAAGCGCTGCAGAAGCTTCTAAAAAACCTCGACAAAAACGGACCGCTACGAAGGCATATAACGTT
ACTCAAGCCTTCGGGAGACGAGGGCCGGAGCAAACCCAGGGGAATTTTGGAGATCAGGAGCTCATCCGGC
AAGGGACAGATTACAAACATTGGCCTCAAATCGCTCAGTTCGCGCCGTCCGCAAGTGCTTTTTTCGGAAT
GTCTCGCATCGGTATGGAAGTAACACCATCCGGGACATGGCTCACTTATACCGGCGCCATCAAGCTGGAC
GACAAAGATCCAAATTTCAAAGATCAGGTGATTCTCTTGAATAAACACATAGACGCGTATAAGACGTTTC
CACCCACCGAACCCAAGAAGGACAAAAAGAAAAAAGCTGATGAAACACAAGCGTTGCCCCAGCGACAGAA
GAAGCAGCAAACCGTCACCCTCCTGCCAGCCGCTGATCTCGATGACTTCTCCAAGCAACTTCAACAGTCC
ATGAGCTCAGCCGATTCTACTCAGGCGCTCGAAGGCGGCGGGGGAGCTAGCGGCAGCGGCGCCACTAACT
TCTCCCTGTTGAAACAAGCAGGGGATGTCGAAGAGAATCCCGGGCCAATGGTGAGCAAGGGCGAGGAGCT
GTTCACCGGGGTGGTGCCCATCCTGGTCGAGCTGGACGGCGACGTAAACGGCCACAAGTTCAGCGTGTCC
GGCGAGGGCGAGGGCGATGCCACCTACGGCAAGCTGACCCTGAAGTTCATCTGCACCACCGGCAAGCTGC
CCGTGCCCTGGCCCACCCTCGTGACCACCCTGACCTACGGCGTGCAGTGCTTCAGCCGCTACCCCGACCA
CATGAAGCAGCACGACTTCTTCAAGTCCGCCATGCCCGAAGGCTACGTCCAGGAGCGCACCATCTTCTTC
AAGGACGACGGCAACTACAAGACCCGCGCCGAGGTGAAGTTCGAGGGCGACACCCTGGTGAACCGCATCG
AGCTGAAGGGCATCGACTTCAAGGAGGACGGCAACATCCTGGGGCACAAGCTGGAGTACAACTACAACAG
CCACAACGTCTATATCATGGCCGACAAGCAGAAGAACGGCATCAAGGTGAACTTCAAGATCCGCCACAAC
ATCGAGGACGGCAGCGTGCAGCTCGCCGACCACTACCAGCAGAACACCCCCATCGGCGACGGCCCCGTGC
TGCTGCCCGACAACCACTACCTGAGCACCCAGTCCGCCCTGAGCAAAGACCCCAACGAGAAGCGCGATCA
CATGGTCCTGCTGGAGTTCGTGACCGCCGCCGGGATCACTCTCGGCATGGACGAGCTGTACAAGCCAAAG
AAGAAGCGTAAGGTATAAGTACAAGTAAGAATTCCGATCATATTCAATAACCCACTAGTAGACCACCTCC
CCTGCGAGCTAAGCTGGACAGCCAATGACGGGTAAGAGAGTGACATTTTTCACTAACCTAAGACAGGAGG
GCCGTCAGAGCTACTGCCTAATCCAAAGACGGGTAAAAGTGATAAAAATGTATCACTCCAACCTAAGACA
GGCGCAGCTTCCGAGGGATTTGAGATCCAGACATGATAAGATACATTGATGAGTTTGGACAAACCAAAAC
TAGAATGCAGTGAAAAAAATGCCTTATTTGTGAAATTTGTGATGCTATTGCCTTATTTGTAACCATTATA
AGCTGCAATAAACAAGTTTGATATCTATAACAAGAAAATATATATATAATAAGTTATCACGTAAGTAGAA
CATGAAATAACAATATAATTATCGTATGAGTTAAATCTTAAAAGTCACGTAAAAGATAATCATGCGTCAT
TTTGACTCACGCGGTCGTTATAGTTCAAAATCAGTGACACTTACCGCATTGACAAGCACGCCTCACGGGA
GCTCCAAGCGGCGACTGAGATGTCCTAAATGCACAGCGACGGATTCGCGCTATTTAGAAAGAGAGAGCAA
TATTTCAAGAATGCATGCGTCAATTTTACGCAGACTATCTTTCTAGGGTTAAGAATTCACTGGCCGTCGT
TTTACAACGTCGTGACTGGGAAAACCCTGGCGTTACCCAACTTAATCGCCTTGCAGCACATCCCCCTTTC
GCCAGCTGGCGTAATAGCGAAGAGGCCCGCACCGATCGCCCTTCCCAACAGTTGCGCAGCCTGAATGGCG
AATGGCGCCTGATGCGGTATTTTCTCCTTACGCATCTGTGCGGTATTTCACACCGCATATGGTGCACTCT
CAGTACAATCTGCTCTGATGCCGCATAGTTAAGCCAGCCCCGACACCCGCCAACACCCGCTGACGCGCCC
TGACGGGCTTGTCTGCTCCCGGCATCCGCTTACAGACAAGCTGTGACCGTCTCCGGGAGCTGCATGTGTC
AGAGGTTTTCACCGTCATCACCGAAACGCGCGAGACGAAAGGGCCTCGTGATACGCCTATTTTTATAGGT
TAATGTCATGATAATAATGGTTTCTTAGACGTCAGGTGGCACTTTTCGGGGAAATGTGCGCGGAACCCCT
ATTTGTTTATTTTTCTAAATACATTCAAATATGTATCCGCTCATGAGACAATAACCCTGATAAATGCTTC
AATAATATTGAAAAAGGAAGAGTATGAGTATTCAACATTTCCGTGTCGCCCTTATTCCCTTTTTTGCGGC
ATTTTGCCTTCCTGTTTTTGCTCACCCAGAAACGCTGGTGAAAGTAAAAGATGCTGAAGATCAGTTGGGT
GCACGAGTGGGTTACATCGAACTGGATCTCAACAGCGGTAAGATCCTTGAGAGTTTTCGCCCCGAAGAAC
GTTTTCCAATGATGAGCACTTTTAAAGTTCTGCTATGTGGCGCGGTATTATCCCGTATTGACGCCGGGCA
AGAGCAACTCGGTCGCCGCATACACTATTCTCAGAATGACTTGGTTGAGTACTCACCAGTCACAGAAAAG
CATCTTACGGATGGCATGACAGTAAGAGAATTATGCAGTGCTGCCATAACCATGAGTGATAACACTGCGG
CCAACTTACTTCTGACAACGATCGGAGGACCGAAGGAGCTAACCGCTTTTTTGCACAACATGGGGGATCA
TGTAACTCGCCTTGATCGTTGGGAACCGGAGCTGAATGAAGCCATACCAAACGACGAGCGTGACACCACG
ATGCCTGTAGCAATGGCAACAACGTTGCGCAAACTATTAACTGGCGAACTACTTACTCTAGCTTCCCGGC
AACAATTAATAGACTGGATGGAGGCGGATAAAGTTGCAGGACCACTTCTGCGCTCGGCCCTTCCGGCTGG
CTGGTTTATTGCTGATAAATCTGGAGCCGGTGAGCGTGGGTCTCGCGGTATCATTGCAGCACTGGGGCCA
GATGGTAAGCCCTCCCGTATCGTAGTTATCTACACGACGGGGAGTCAGGCAACTATGGATGAACGAAATA
GACAGATCGCTGAGATAGGTGCCTCACTGATTAAGCATTGGTAACTGTCAGACCAAGTTTACTCATATAT
ACTTTAGATTGATTTAAAACTTCATTTTTAATTTAAAAGGATCTAGGTGAAGATCCTTTTTGATAATCTC
ATGACCAAAATCCCTTAACGTGAGTTTTCGTTCCACTGAGCGTCAGACCCCGTAGAAAAGATCAAAGGAT
CTTCTTGAGATCCTTTTTTTCTGCGCGTAATCTGCTGCTTGCAAACAAAAAAACCACCGCTACCAGCGGT
GGTTTGTTTGCCGGATCAAGAGCTACCAACTCTTTTTCCGAAGGTAACTGGCTTCAGCAGAGCGCAGATA
CCAAATACTGTTCTTCTAGTGTAGCCGTAGTTAGGCCACCACTTCAAGAACTCTGTAGCACCGCCTACAT
ACCTCGCTCTGCTAATCCTGTTACCAGTGGCTGCTGCCAGTGGCGATAAGTCGTGTCTTACCGGGTTGGA
CTCAAGACGATAGTTACCGGATAAGGCGCAGCGGTCGGGCTGAACGGGGGGTTCGTGCACACAGCCCAGC
TTGGAGCGAACGACCTACACCGAACTGAGATACCTACAGCGTGAGCTATGAGAAAGCGCCACGCTTCCCG
AAGGGAGAAAGGCGGACAGGTATCCGGTAAGCGGCAGGGTCGGAACAGGAGAGCGCACGAGGGAGCTTCC
AGGGGGAAACGCCTGGTATCTTTATAGTCCTGTCGGGTTTCGCCACCTCTGACTTGAGCGTCGATTTTTG
TGATGCTCGTCAGGGGGGCGGAGCCTATGGAAAAACGCCAGCAACGCGGCCTTTTTACGGTTCCTGGCCT
TTTGCTGGCCTTTTGCTCACATGTTCTTTCCTGCGTTATCCCCTGATTCTGTGGATAACCGTATTACCGC
CTTTGAGTGAGCTGATACCGCTCGCCGCAGCCGAACGACCGAGCGCAGCGAGTCAGTGAGCGAGGAAGCG
GAAGAGCGCCCAATACGCAAACCGCCTCTCCCCGCGCGTTGGCCGATTCATTAATGCAGCTGGCACGACA
GGTTTCCCGACTGGAAAGCGGGCAGTGAGCGCAACGCAATTAATGTGAGTTAGCTCACTCATTAGGCACC
CCAGGCTTTACACTTTATGCTTCCGGCTCGTATGTTGTGTGGAATTGTGAGCGGATAACAATTTCACACA
GGAAACAGCTATGACCATGATTACGCCAAGGTCGACTTAACCCTAGAAAGATAATCATATTGTGACGTAC
GTTAAAGATAATCATGCGTAAAATTGACGCATGTGTTTTATCGGTCTGTATATCGAGGTTTATTTATTAA
TTTGAATAGATATTAAGTTTTATTATATTTACACTTACATACTAATAATAAATTCAACAAACAATTTATT
TATGTTTATTTATTTATTAAAAAAAAACAAAAACTCAAAATTTCTTCTATAAAGTAACAAAACTTTTAGC
AGTGAAAAAAATGCTTTATTTGTGAAATTTGTGATGCTATTGCTTTATTTGTAACCATTATAAGCTGCAA
TAAACAAGTTAACTAAACGGGCCCTCTAGATCAGGCACCGGGCTTGCGGGTCATGCACCAGGTGCGCGGT
CCTTCGGGCACCTCGACGTCGGCGGTGACGGTGAAGCCGAGCCGCTCGTAGAAGGGGAGGTTGCGGGGCG
CGGAGGTCTCCAGGAAGGCGGGCACCCCGGCGCGCTCGGCCGCCTCCACTCCGGGGAGCACGACGGCGCT
GCCCAGACCCTTGCCCTGGTGGTCGGGCGAGACGCCGACGGTGGCCAGGAACCACGCGGGCTCCTTGGGC
CGGTGCGGCGCCAGGAGGCCTTCCATCTGTTGCTGCGCGGCCAGCCGGGAACCGCTCAACTCGGCCATGC
GCGGGCCGATCTCGGCGAACACCGCCCCCGCTTCGACGCTCTCCGGCGTGGTCCAGACCGCCACCGCGGC
GCCGTCGTCCGCGACCCACACCTTGCCGATGTCGAGCCCGACGCGCGTGAGGAAGAGTTCTTGCAGCTCG
GTGACCCGCTCGATGTGGCGGTCCGGATCGACGGTGTGGCGCGTGGCGGGGTAGTCGGCGAACGCGGCGG
CGAGGGTGCGTACGGCCCTGGGGACGTCGTCGCGGGTGGCGAGGCGCACCGTGGGCTTGTACTCGGTCAT
CTCGAGCCTAGGGCCGGGATTCTCCTCCACGTCACCGCATGTTAGAAGACTTCCTCTGCCCTCTCCGCTG
CCCCCGGGGAGCATGTCAAGGTCAAAATCGTCAAGAGCGTCAGCAGGCAGCATATCAAGGTCAAAGTCGT
CAAGGGCATCGGCTGGGAGCATGTCTAAGTCAAAATCGTCAAGGGCGTCGGTCGGCCCGCCGCTTTCGCA
CTTTAGCTGTTTCTCCAGGCCACATATGATTAGTTCCAGGCCGAAAAGGAAGGCAGGTTCGGCTCCCTGC
CGGTCGAACAGCTCAATTGCTTGTTTCAGAAGTGGGGGCATAGAATCGGTGGTAGGTGTCTCTCTTTCCT
CTTTTGCTACTTGATGCTCCTGTTCCTCCAATACGCAGCCCAGTGTAAAGTGGCCCACGGCGGACAGAGC
GTACAGTGCGTTCTCCAGGGAGAAGCCTTGCTGACACAGGAACGCGAGCTGATTTTCCAGGGTTTCGTAC
TGTTTCTCTGTTGGGCGGGTGCCGAGATGCACTTTAGCCCCGTCGCGATGTGAGAGGAGAGCACAGCGGT
ATGACTTGGCGTTGTTCCGCAGAAAGTCTTGCCATGACTCGCCTTCCAGGGGGCAGGAGTGGGTATGATG
CCTGTCCAGCATCTCGATTGGCAGGGCATCGAGCAGGGCCCGCTTGTTCTTCACGTGCCAGTACAGGGTA
GGCTGCTCAACTCCCAGCTTTTGAGCGAGTTTCCTTGTCGTCAGGCCTTCGATACCGACTCCATTGAGTA
ATTCCAGAGCAGAGTTTATGACTTTGCTCTTGTCCAGTCTAGACATCTTATCGTCATCGTCTTTGTAATC
CATGGTGGCGGATCCCGCGTCACGACACCTGTGTTCTGGCGGCAAACCCGTTGCGAAAAAGAACGTTCAC
GGCGACTACTGCACTTATATACGGTTCTCCCCCACCCTCGGGAAAAAGGCGGAGCCAGTACACGACATCA
CTTTCCCAGTTTACCCCGCGCCACCTTCTCTAGGCACCGGTTCAATTGCCGACCCCTCCCCCCAACTTCT
CGGGGACTGTGGGCGATGTGCGCTCTGCCCACTGACGGGCACCGGAGCCACTCGAGTGGAATTATCACCT
C
Features (pLannotate 1.2.2; 19 found; start..end, strand, type, name):
      1..368     +  promoter       TRE3GS promoter: 3rd-generation Tet-responsive promoter that can be activated by binding of Tet-On® 3G, modified to eliminate binding sites for endogenous mammalian transcription factors
    381..1637    +  CDS            N: NCAP_SARS2 - Experimental evidence at protein level: Swiss-Prot protein existence level 1. Packages the positive strand viral genome RNA into a helical ribonucleocapsid (RNP) and plays a fundamental role during virion assembly through its interactions with the viral genome and membrane protein M. Plays an important role in enhancing the efficiency of subgenomic viral RNA transcription as well as viral replication (By similarity). May modulate transforming growth factor-beta signaling by binding host smad3 (By similarity). From Severe acute respiratory syndrome coronavirus 2 (2019-nCoV) (SARS-C
   1728..2444    +  CDS            EGFP: EGFP is a basic (constitutively fluorescent) green fluorescent protein published in 1996, derived from Aequorea victoria. It is reported to be a rapidly-maturing weak dimer with moderate acid sensitivity.
   2684..2818    -  polyA_signal   SV40 poly(A) signal: SV40 polyadenylation signal
   3135..3292    +  CDS            lacZα (fragment): LacZα fragment of β-galactosidase; lacZ fragment
   3298..3397    -  misc_feature   bom (fragment): basis of mobility region from pBR322
   3499..3534    -  CDS            rop (fragment): Rop protein, which maintains plasmids at low copy number; rop
   3629..3733    +  promoter       AmpR promoter: bla
   3734..4594    +  CDS            AmpR: β-lactamase; bla; confers resistance to ampicillin, carbenicillin, and related antibiotics
   4765..5353    +  rep_origin     ori: high-copy-number ColE1/pMB1/pBR322/pUC origin of replication
   5536..5628    +  CDS            lacI (fragment): lac repressor; lacI; The lac repressor binds to the lac operator to inhibit transcription in E. coli. This inhibition can be relieved by adding lactose or isopropyl-β-D-thiogalactopyranoside (IPTG).
   5641..5662    +  protein_bind   CAP binding site: CAP binding activates transcription in the presence of cAMP. E. coli catabolite activator protein
   5677..5707    +  promoter       lac promoter: promoter for the E. coli lac operon
   5715..5731    +  protein_bind   lac operator: The lac repressor binds to the lac operator to inhibit transcription in E. coli. This inhibition can be relieved by adding lactose or isopropyl-β-D-thiogalactopyranoside (IPTG). lac repressor encoded by lacI
   6019..6100    -  polyA_signal   SV40 poly(A) signal: SV40 polyadenylation signal
   6121..6720    -  CDS            PuroR: puromycin N-acetyltransferase; pac from Streptomyces alboniger; confers resistance to puromycin
   6799..6909    -  CDS            VP48: 3 tandem repeats of the minimal activation domain of herpes simplex virus VP16 (Cheng et al., 2013)
   6839..7536    -  CDS            rtTA3 (fragment): reverse tetracycline transactivator 3 activates expression from Tet-responsive promoters in the presence of doxycycline
   7589..7800    -  promoter       EF-1α core promoter: core promoter for human elongation factor EF-1α
