[The description below was written by a language model from this plasmid's Addgene catalogue record and pLannotate feature annotations shown in this document.]
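Description:
XLone-Puro SARS-CoV2 N P2A eGFP-NLS is a 7.8 kb mammalian expression plasmid of the piggyBac transposon type, designed for doxycycline-tunable, temporally controlled expression of the SARS-CoV-2 nucleocapsid (N) protein together with a nuclear green fluorescent reporter. It is propagated in E. coli on a high-copy ColE1/pUC-type origin with ampicillin selection (AmpR); remnants of lacZα, lacI, rop and bom and the lac promoter/operator reflect its cloning-vector ancestry. The piggyBac terminal repeats implied by the vector type were not picked up in the automated feature table, so their positions are not documented here.

The payload consists of two divergent units. A TRE3GS promoter, a third-generation Tet-responsive promoter, drives the N coding sequence followed by EGFP. According to the construct name, the two are separated by a P2A self-cleaving peptide and the EGFP carries a nuclear localisation signal, so N and the reporter should be produced as separate proteins from one transcript; neither the P2A nor the NLS is annotated individually. An SV40 poly(A) signal lies downstream, annotated on the opposite strand. On the reverse strand, an EF-1α core promoter constitutively drives a Tet-On-type reverse transactivator (annotated as an rtTA3 fragment with VP16-derived activation repeats), followed by puromycin N-acetyltransferase and a second SV40 poly(A). This makes the system all-in-one: the transactivator and drug marker are integrated together with the inducible cassette.

The catalogue lists a C-terminal mCherry tag, which appears to be carried over from the parental blasticidin/mCherry construct, since the name and sequence annotation both indicate EGFP. Typical use would be co-delivery with a piggyBac transposase to generate puromycin-selected stable cell lines in which N expression is induced with doxycycline and tracked by nuclear fluorescence.
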