Addgene plasmid #154399: XLone-Puro SARS-CoV2 N P2A eGFP-NLS
Purpose: PiggybacTransposon-based tunable and temporal expression control of SARS-CoV2 N and nuclear eGFP
Depositing lab: Xiaoping Bao. Depositing organization: Purdue University.
Backbone
  Vector backbone: XLone-BSD SARS-CoV2-N P2A mCherry Addgene #154398
  Backbone size w/o insert (bp): 5710
  Total vector size (bp): 7841
  Vector type: Mammalian Expression ; Piggybac
  Selectable markers: Puromycin
Growth in bacteria
  Bacterial resistance: Ampicillin, 100 μg/mL
  Growth temperature: 37°C
  Growth strain: DH5alpha
  Copy number: High Copy
Gene/Insert
  Gene/Insert name: SARS-CoV2 N Protein (alt name: Nucleocapsid)
  Species: SARS-CoV2
  Insert size (bp): 1275
  Entrez Gene: N (a.k.a. GU280_gp10)
  Promoter: TRE3G
  Tag / fusion protein: mCherry (C terminal on insert)
  Cloning method: Restriction Enzyme; 5′ cloning site KpnI (not destroyed); 3′ cloning site NheI or SpeI (not destroyed)
  Sequencing primers: 5′ gcgcctataaaagagtgctga; 3′ M13 FWD
Resource information
  A portion of this plasmid was derived from a plasmid made by: SARS-CoV-2-N was PCR amplified from Addgene plasmid #141391, gift from Dr. Nevan Krogan lab.
Terms and licenses: Academic/Nonprofit Terms; Industry Terms: Not Available to Industry
How to cite: XLone-Puro SARS-CoV2 N P2A eGFP-NLS was a gift from Xiaoping Bao (Addgene plasmid # 154399 ; http://n2t.net/addgene:154399 ; RRID:Addgene_154399)
